>Addgene plasmid #117888 | AtALMT1-uPIC 3' | addgene full sequence | sequence record 230233 | Addgene NGS Result
AGATCTAACATCCAAAGACGAAAGGTTGAATGAAACCTTTTTGCCATCCGACATCCACAGGTCCATTCTC
ACACATAAGTGCCAAACGCAACAGGAGGGGATACACTAGCAGCAGACCGTTGCAAACGCAGGACCTCCAC
TCCTCTTCTCCTCAACACCCACTTTTGCCATCGAAAAACCAGCCCAGTTATTGGGCTTGATTGGAGCTCG
CTCATTCCAATTCCTTCTATTAGGCTACTAACACCATGACTTTATTAGCCTGTCTATCCTGGCCCCCCTG
GCGAGGTTCATGTTTGTTTATTTCCGAATGCAACAAGCTCCGCATTACACCCGAACATCACTCCAGATGA
GGGCTTTCTGAGTGTGGGGTCAAATAGTTTCATGTTCCCCAAATGGCCCAAAACTGACAGTTTAAACGCT
GTCTTGGAACCTAATATGACAAAAGCGTGATCTCATCCAAGATGAACTAAGTTTGGTTCGTTGAAATGCT
AACGGCCAGTTGGTCAAAAAGAAACTTCCAAAAGTCGGCATACCGTTTGTCTTGTTTGGTATTGATTGAC
GAATGCTCAAAAATAATCTCATTAATGCTTAGCGCAGTCTCTCTATCGCTTCTGAACCCCGGTGCACCTG
TGCCGAAACGCAAATGGGGAAACACCCGCTTTTTGGATGATTATGCATTGTCTCCACATTGTATGCTTCC
AAGATTCTGGTGGGAATACTGCTGATAGCCTAACGTTCATGATCAAAATTTAACTGTTCTAACCCCTACT
TGACAGCAATATATAAACAGAAGGAAGCTGCCCTGTCTTAAACCTTTTTTTTTATCATCATTATTAGCTT
ACTTTCATAATTGCGACTGGTTCCAATTGACAAGCTTTTGATTTTAACGACTTTTAACGACAACTTGAGA
AGATCAAAAAACAACTAATTATTCGAAACGAGGAATTCGCTGAGGCTTAATATGCTCCTTGCCTCTAACT
TTGACACTCTCTCCCACTTCCTTCAAGATTTTGGGGACGAATATTTTGAAGCGAGAGAGAAGGGGGACTA
CAAAGTAGTGGAGAAGAGGAAAAAGAATCTTGAGAGATATAAAAGTGTTCTTGACTCCAAAAGCGATGAA
GAAGCTTTGGCTAATTACGCAGAATGGGAACCGCCTCATGGACAATTTAGGTTTAGGCATCCATGGAAAC
AATATGTTGCCGTTGGTGCATTACTCCGGCAGTGTGCCTACAGGATTGATGCCTTGAATTCATACATCAA
CTCAGATTTTCAGATCCCAGTGGACATAAAAAAGAAATTAGAAACACCATTAAGAAGAATGAGCTCGGAA
TCGGGAAACTCAATGAAAGAAATGTCCATTTCACTAAAACAAATGATAAAATCATCTTCTTCTGATATCC
ATGTCTCAAACTCACAAGCTGCATGCAAATCTCTTTCTACTTTACTTAAATCAGGCATCTTGAACGATGT
TGAGCCTCTTCAAATGATCTCATTGATGACGACTGTCTCCATGCTCATAGATATTGTTAACTTAACCGAA
AAGATCTCGGAATCTGTACACGAGCTTGCATCCGCTGCAAGATTTAAGAACAAGATGAGGCCGACCGTGC
TATACGAGAAGTCGGATTCCGGAAGCATTGGTCGTGCCATGCCAATAGATTCTCATGAAGATCATCATGT
TGTCACAGTTTTACATGACGTTGATAATGATAGATCAAACAATGTTGATGATTCACGTGGAGGGAGTTCA
CAGGACTCATGTCATCATGTTGCCATAAAGATTGTTGATGATAACTCAAACCATGAAAAACATGAAGATG
GTGAAATACATGTACATACATTAAGTAATGGGCATCTTCAGGCATTAAACCTCAGCAGCGGCGAGAACCT
GTACTTCCAATCTGTCGACCATCATCATCATCATCATTGAGTTTGTAGCCTTAGACATGACTGTTCCTCA
GTTCAAGTTGGGCACTTACGAGAAGACCGGTCTTGCTAGATTCTAATCAAGAGGATGTCAGAATGCCATT
TGCCTGAGAGATGCAGGCTTCATTTTTGATACTTTTTTATTTGTAACCTATATAGTATAGGATTTTTTTT
GTCATTTTGTTTCTTCTCGTACGAGCTTGCTCCTGATCAGCCTATCTCGCAGCTGATGAATATCTTGTGG
TAGGGGTTTGGGAAAATCATTCGAGTTTGATGTTTTTCTTGGTATTTCCCACTCCTCTTCAGAGTACAGA
AGATTAAGTGAGACCTTCGTTTGTGCGGATCCCCCACACACCATAGCTTCAAAATGTTTCTACTCCTTTT
TTACTCTTCCAGATTTTCTCGGACTCCGCGCATCGCCGTACCACTTCAAAACACCCAAGCACAGCATACT
AAATTTCCCCTCTTTCTTCCTCTAGGGTGTCGTTAATTACCCGTACTAAAGGTTTGGAAAAGAAAAAAGA
GACCGCCTCGTTTCTTTTTCTTCGTCGAAAAAGGCAATAAAAATTTTTATCACGTTTCTTTTTCTTGAAA
ATTTTTTTTTTTGATTTTTTTCTCTTTCGATGACCTCCCATTGATATTTAAGTTAATAAACGGTCTTCAA
TTTCTCAAGTTTCAGTTTCATTTTTCTTGTTCTATTACAACTTTTTTTACTTCTTGCTCATTAGAAAGAA
AGCATAGCAATCTAATCTAAGGGCGGTGTTGACAATTAATCATCGGCATAGTATATCGGCATAGTATAAT
ACGACAAGGTGAGGAACTAAACCATGGCCAAGTTGACCAGTGCCGTTCCGGTGCTCACCGCGCGCGACGT
CGCCGGAGCGGTCGAGTTCTGGACCGACCGGCTCGGGTTCTCCCGGGACTTCGTGGAGGACGACTTCGCC
GGTGTGGTCCGGGACGACGTGACCCTGTTCATCAGCGCGGTCCAGGACCAGGTGGTGCCGGACAACACCC
TGGCCTGGGTGTGGGTGCGCGGCCTGGACGAGCTGTACGCCGAGTGGTCGGAGGTCGTGTCCACGAACTT
CCGGGACGCCTCCGGGCCGGCCATGACCGAGATCGGCGAGCAGCCGTGGGGGCGGGAGTTCGCCCTGCGC
GACCCGGCCGGCAACTGCGTGCACTTCGTGGCCGAGGAGCAGGACTGACACGTCCGACGCGGCCCGACGG
GTCCGAGGCCTCGGAGATCCGTCCCCCTTTTCCTTTGTCGATATCATGTAATTAGTTATGTCACGCTTAC
ATTCACGCCCTCCCCCCACATCCGCTCTAACCGAAAAGGAAGGAGTTAGACAACCTGAAGTCTAGGTCCC
TATTTATTTTTTTATAGTTATGTTAGTATTAAGAACGTTATTTATATTTCAAATTTTTCTTTTTTTTCTG
TACAGACGCGTGTACGCATGTAACATTATACTGAAAACCTTGCTTGAGAAGGTTTTGGGACGCTCGAAGG
CTTTAATTTGCAAGCTGGAGACCAACATGTGAGCAAAAGGCCAGCAAAAGGCCAGGAACCGTAAAAAGGC
CGCGTTGCTGGCGTTTTTCCATAGGCTCCGCCCCCCTGACGAGCATCACAAAAATCGACGCTCAAGTCAG
AGGTGGCGAAACCCGACAGGACTATAAAGATACCAGGCGTTTCCCCCTGGAAGCTCCCTCGTGCGCTCTC
CTGTTCCGACCCTGCCGCTTACCGGATACCTGTCCGCCTTTCTCCCTTCGGGAAGCGTGGCGCTTTCTCA
TAGCTCACGCTGTAGGTATCTCAGTTCGGTGTAGGTCGTTCGCTCCAAGCTGGGCTGTGTGCACGAACCC
CCCGTTCAGCCCGACCGCTGCGCCTTATCCGGTAACTATCGTCTTGAGTCCAACCCGGTAAGACACGACT
TATCGCCACTGGCAGCAGCCACTGGTAACAGGATTAGCAGAGCGAGGTATGTAGGCGGTGCTACAGAGTT
CTTGAAGTGGTGGCCTAACTACGGCTACACTAGAAGAACAGTATTTGGTATCTGCGCTCTGCTGAAGCCA
GTTACCTTCGGAAAAAGAGTTGGTAGCTCTTGATCCGGCAAACAAACCACCGCTGGTAGCGGTGGTTTTT
TTGTTTGCAAGCAGCAGATTACGCGCAGAAAAAAAGGATCTCAAGAAGATCCTTTGATCTTTTCTACGGG
GTCTGACGCTCAGTGGAACGAAAACTCACGTTAAGGGATTTTGGTCATGAGATC
Features (pLannotate 1.2.2; 10 found; start..end, strand, type, name):
      2..940     +  promoter       AOX1 promoter: Pichia pastoris AOX1; inducible promoter, regulated by methanol
    956..1861    +  CDS            ALMT1 (fragment): ALMT1_ARATH - Experimental evidence at protein level: Swiss-Prot protein existence level 1. Malate transporter critical for aluminum tolerance. The STOP1 transcription factor is required for ALMT1 expression. From Arabidopsis thaliana (Mouse-ear cress).
   1910..1927    +  CDS            capTEV™ (fragment): composite tag for in vivo biotinylation, TEV protease cleavage, and 6xHis tagging
   1938..2003    +  CDS            AOX1 (fragment): ALOX1_KOMPC - Experimental evidence at protein level: Swiss-Prot protein existence level 1. Major isoform of alcohol oxidase, which catalyzes the oxidation of methanol to formaldehyde and hydrogen peroxide, the first step in the methanol utilization pathway of methylotrophic yeasts. From Komagataella phaffii (strain ATCC 76273 / CBS 7435 / CECT 11047 / NRRL Y-11430 / Wegner 21-1) (Yeast) (Pichia pastoris).
   2007..2253    +  terminator     AOX1 terminator: Pichia pastoris AOX1; transcription terminator for AOX1
   2274..2681    +  promoter       TEF1 promoter: S. cerevisiae TEF1; promoter for EF-1α
   2688..2735    +  promoter       EM7 promoter: synthetic bacterial promoter&nbsp
   2754..3128    +  CDS            BleoR: antibiotic-binding protein; Sh ble from Streptoalloteichus hindustanus; confers resistance to bleomycin, phleomycin, and Zeocin™
   3194..3441    +  terminator     CYC1 terminator: S. cerevisiae CYC1; transcription terminator for CYC1
   3516..4104    -  rep_origin     ori: high-copy-number ColE1/pMB1/pBR322/pUC origin of replication
