[The description below was written by a language model from this plasmid's Addgene catalogue record and pLannotate feature annotations shown in this document.]
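Description:
AtALMT1-uPIC 3' is a yeast expression plasmid built on the pPICZc backbone for methanol-inducible protein production in Pichia pastoris (Komagataella phaffii). The sequenced record is about 4.2 kb. It replicates in E. coli through a high-copy ColE1/pUC-type origin and carries no yeast replication origin among the annotated features. This fits the usual use of pPICZ vectors, which are integrated into the Pichia genome, typically through homology at the AOX1 locus. A single Sh ble (BleoR) gene provides Zeocin selection in both hosts. It sits behind tandem promoters, with the S. cerevisiae TEF1 promoter driving it in yeast and the synthetic EM7 promoter driving it in bacteria, and it ends at the CYC1 terminator.

The expression cassette places a fragment of Arabidopsis thaliana ALMT1, the aluminum-activated malate transporter important for aluminum tolerance, between the AOX1 promoter and the AOX1 terminator. The annotated ALMT1 coding segment is only about 900 bp and is flagged as a fragment. Together with the "3'" in the name, this indicates that the insert encodes the C-terminal part of the protein rather than the full-length transporter. The record does not explain the "uPIC" designation. Downstream of the ALMT1 sequence, the depositor's stated translation and the partial capTEV annotation point to a short linker, a TEV protease recognition site and a C-terminal 6xHis tag. This arrangement allows metal-affinity purification followed by tag removal. The stated purpose is protein expression, and the cloning method is not recorded.
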