Addgene plasmid #117888: AtALMT1-uPIC 3'
Purpose: protein expression
Depositing lab: Geoffrey Chang. Depositing organization: University of California, San Diego (UCSD).
Backbone
  Vector backbone: pPICZc
  Backbone size w/o insert (bp): 3329
  Vector type: Yeast Expression
Growth in bacteria
  Bacterial resistance: Bleocin (Zeocin), 50 μg/mL
  Growth temperature: 37°C
  Growth strain: DH5alpha
  Copy number: High Copy
Gene/Insert
  Gene/Insert name: AtALMT1-uPIC 3' (alt name: ALMT1)
  Species: A. thaliana (mustard weed)
  Entrez Gene: ALMT1 (a.k.a. AT1G08430, ARABIDOPSIS THALIANA ALUMINUM-ACTIVATED MALATE TRANSPORTER 1, ATALMT1, T27G7.11, T27G7_11, aluminum-activated malate transporter 1)
  Promoter: AOX
  Cloning method: Unknown
  Sequencing primers: 5′ GACTGGTTCCAATTGACAAGC; 3′ GCAAATGGCATTCTGACATCC
Terms and licenses: Academic/Nonprofit Terms; Industry Terms: Not Available to Industry
Depositor comments: insert amino acid sequence: MLLASNFDTLSHFLQDFGDEYFEAREKGDYKVVEKRKKNLERYKSVLDSKSDEEALANYAEWEPPHGQFRFRHPWKQYVAVGALLRQCAYRIDALNSYINSDFQIPVDIKKKLETPLRRMSSESGNSMKEMSISLKQMIKSSSSDIHVSNSQAACKSLSTLLKSGILNDVEPLQMISLMTTVSMLIDIVNLTEKISESVHELASAARFKNKMRPTVLYEKSDSGSIGRAMPIDSHEDHHVVTVLHDVDNDRSNNVDDSRGGSSQDSCHHVAIKIVDDNSNHEKHEDGEIHVHTLSNGHLQALNLSSGENLYFQSVDHHHHHH-
How to cite: AtALMT1-uPIC 3' was a gift from Geoffrey Chang (Addgene plasmid # 117888 ; http://n2t.net/addgene:117888 ; RRID:Addgene_117888)
